>Addgene plasmid #126722 | pZ_P-GAP-LacI-Mit1AD | depositor full sequence | sequence record 242592 | Full Sequence
AGATCTTTTTTGTAGAAATGTCTTGGTGTCCTCGTCCAATCAGGTAGCCATCTCTGAAATATCTGGCTCC
GTTGCAACTCCGAACGACCTGCTGGCAACGTAAAATTCTCCGGGGTAAAACTTAAATGTGGAGTAATGGA
ACCAGAAACGTCTCTTCCCTTCTCTCTCCTTCCACCGCCCGTTACCGTCCCTAGGAAATTTTACTCTGCT
GGAGAGCTTCTTCTACGGCCCCCTTGCAGCAATGCTCTTCCCAGCATTACGTTGCGGGTAAAACGGAGGT
CGTGTACCCGACCTAGCAGCCCAGGGATGGAAAAGTCCCGGCCGTCGCTGGCAATAATAGCGGGCGGACG
CATGTCATGAGATTATTGGAAACCACCAGAATCGAATATAAAAGGCGAACACCTTTCCCAATTTTGGTTT
CTCCTGACCCAAAGACTTTAAATTTAATTTATTTGTCCCTATTTCAATCAATTGAACAACTATGGATCCA
CCATGGGTGTTAAGCCAGTTACTTTGTATGACGTTGCTGAATACGCTGGAGTTTCCTACCAAACTGTCTC
TAGAGTTGTTAATCAAGCTTCTCATGTCTCCGCTAAGACTAGAGAGAAGGTTGAGGCTGCTATGGCTGAA
TTGAACTATATTCCAAATAGAGTTGCTCAGCAGTTGGCTGGAAAGCAATCTTTGTTGATTGGAGTCGCTA
CTTCTTCTTTGGCTTTGCATGCTCCATCTCAGATTGTTGCTGCTATTAAGTCCAGAGCTGACCAGTTGGG
AGCTTCTGTTGTTGTTTCTATGGTTGAGAGATCTGGAGTTGAGGCTTGCAAGGCTGCTGTTCATAACTTG
TTGGCTCAGAGAGTTTCTGGATTGATTATTAATTACCCATTGGACGATCAAGACGCTATTGCCGTTGAGG
CCGCTTGTACCAACGTCCCAGCTTTGTTCTTGGACGTTTCCGATCAAACTCCAATTAATTCTATTATTTT
TTCTCACGAGGATGGAACTAGATTGGGAGTTGAACACTTGGTTGCTTTGGGACATCAACAGATTGCTTTG
TTGGCTGGACCATTGTCTTCCGTTTCTGCTAGATTGAGATTGGCCGGATGGCACAAGTACTTGACCAGAA
ACCAGATTCAACCAATTGCTGAGAGAGAGGGAGATTGGTCTGCTATGTCTGGATTCCAGCAGACTATGCA
GATGTTGAACGAAGGAATTGTCCCAACCGCTATGTTGGTCGCTAATGACCAAATGGCTTTGGGAGCTATG
AGAGCTATTACTGAATCTGGATTGAGAGTCGGAGCTGACATTTCTGTTGTTGGATATGATGACACTGAGG
ATTCTTCTTGCTACATTCCACCATTGACTACTATTAAGCAAGACTTCAGATTGTTGGGACAGACTTCTGT
TGATAGATTGTTGCAGTTGTCCCAAGGACAAGCTGTTAAAGGAAACCAATTGTTGCCAGTTTCTTTGGTT
AAGAGAAAGACTACTTTGGCTCCAAACACTCAGACTGCTTCCCCAAGAGCTTTGGCTGACTCTTTGATGC
AATTGGCTAGACAAGTCTCTAGATTGGAGTCTGGACAAGGTGGCGGCGGCTCTGTTAACAACTCCATGAA
GGATTTCTTAGGCAAGAAAACGGTGGATGGAGCTGATAGTCTCAATTTGGCCGTGAATCTGCAACAACAG
CAGAGTTCAAACACAATTGCCAATCAATCGCTTTCCTCAATTGGATTGGAAAGTTTTGGTTACGGCTCTG
GTATCAAAAACGAGTTTAACTTCCAAGACTTGATAGGTTCAAACTCTGGCAGTTCAGATCCGACATTTTC
AGTAGACGCTGACGAGGCCCAAAAACTCGACATTTCCAACAAGAACAGTCGTAAGAGACAGAAACTAGGT
TTGCTGCCGGTCAGCAATGCAACTTCCCATTTGAACGGTTTCAATGGAATGTCCAATGGAAAGTCACACT
CTTTCTCTTCACCGTCTGGGACTAATGACGATGAACTAAGTGGCTTGATGTTCAACTCACCAAGCTTCAA
CCCCCTCACAGTTAACGATTCTACCAACAACAGCAACCACAATATAGGTTTGTCTCCGATGTCATGCTTA
TTTTCTACAGTTCAAGAAGCATCTCAAAAAAAGCATGGAAATTCCAGTAGACACTTTTCATACCCATCTG
GGCCGGAGGACCTTTGGTTCAATGAGTTCCAAAAACAGGCCCTCACAGCCAATGGAGAAAATGCTGTCCA
ACAGGGAGATGATGCTTCTAAGAACAACACAGCCATTCCTAAGGACCAGTCTTCGAACTCATCGATTTTC
AGTTCACGTTCTAGTGCAGCTTCTAGCAACTCAGGAGACGATATTGGAAGGATGGGCCCATTCTCCAAAG
GACCAGAGATTGAGTTCAACTACGATTCTTTTTTGGAATCGTTGAAGGCAGAGTCACCCTCTTCTTCAAA
GTACAATCTGCCGGAAACTTTGAAAGAGTACATGACCCTTAGTTCGTCTCATCTGAATAGTCAACACTCC
GACACTTTGGCAAATGGCACTAACGGTAACTATTCTAGCACCGTTTCCAACAACTTGAGCTTAAGTTTGA
ACTCCTTCTCTTTCTCTGACAAGTTCTCATTGAGTCCACCAACAATCACTGACGCCGAAAAGTTTTCATT
GATGAGAAACTTCATTGACAACATCTCGCCATGGTTTGACACTTTTGACAATACCAAACAGTTTGGAACA
AAAATTCCAGTTCTGGCCAAAAAATGTTCTTCATTGTACTATGCCATTCTGGCTATATCTTCTCGTCAAA
GAGAAAGGATAAAGAAAGAGCACAATGAAAAAACATTGCAATGCTACCAATACTCACTACAACAGCTCAT
CCCTACTGTTCAAAGCTCAAATAATATTGAGTACATTATCACATGTATTCTCCTGAGTGTGTTCCACATC
ATGTCTAGTGAACCTTCAACCCAGAGGGACATCATTGTGTCATTGGCAAAATACATTCAAGCATGCAACA
TAAACGGATTTACATCTAATGACAAACTGGAAAAGAGTATTTTCTGGAACTATGTCAATTTGGATTTGGC
TACTTGTGCAATCGGTGAAGAGTCAATGGTCATTCCTTTTAGCTACTGGGTTAAAGAGACAACTGACTAC
AAGACCATTCAAGATGTGAAGCCATTTTTCACCAAGAAGACTAGCACGACAACTGACGATGACTTGGACG
ATATGTATGCCATCTACATGCTGTACATTAGTGGTAGAATCATTAACCTGTTGAACTGCAGAGATGCGAA
GCTCAATTTTGAGCCCAAGTGGGAGTTTTTGTGGAATGAACTCAATGAATGGGAATTGAACAAACCCTTG
ACCTTTCAAAGTATTGTTCAGTTCAAGGCCAATGACGAATCGCAGGGCGGATCAACTTTTCCAACTGTTC
TATTCTCCAACTCTCGAAGCTGTTACAGTAACCAGCTGTATCATATGAGCTACATCATCTTAGTGCAGAA
TAAACCACGATTATACAAAATCCCCTTTACTACAGTTTCTGCTTCAATGTCATCTCCATCGGACAACAAA
GCTGGGATGTCTGCTTCCAGCACACCTGCTTCAGACCACCACGCTTCTGGTGATCATTTGTCTCCAAGAA
GTGTAGAGCCCTCTCTTTCGACAACGTTGAGCCCTCCGCCTAATGCAAACGGTGCAGGTAACAAGTTCCG
CTCTACGCTCTGGCATGCCAAGCAGATCTGTGGGATTTCTATCAACAACAACCACAACAGCAATCTAGCA
GCCAAAGTGAACTCATTGCAACCATTGTGGCACGCTGGAAAGCTAATTAGTTCCAAGTCTGAACATACAC
AGTTGCTGAAACTGTTGAACAACCTTGAGTGTGCAACAGGCTGGCCTATGAACTGGAAGGGCAAGGAGTT
AATTGACTACTGGAATGTTGAAGAATAACTCGAGCCGCGGCGGCCGCCAGCTTTCTAGAACAAAAACTCA
TCTCAGAAGAGGATCTGAATAGCGCCGTCGACCATCATCATCATCATCATTGAGTTTTAGCCTTAGACAT
GACTGTTCCTCAGTTCAAGTTGGGCACTTACGAGAAGACCGGTCTTGCTAGATTCTAATCAAGAGGATGT
CAGAATGCCATTTGCCTGAGAGATGCAGGCTTCATTTTTGATACTTTTTTATTTGTAACCTATATAGTAT
AGGATTTTTTTTGTCATTTTGTTTCTTCTCGTACGAGCTTGCTCCTGATCAGCCTATCTCGCAGCTGATG
AATATCTTGTGGTAGGGGTTTGGGAAAATCATTCGAGTTTGATGTTTTTCTTGGTATTTCCCACTCCTCT
TCAGAGTACAGAAGATTAAGTGAGACCTTCGTTTGTGCGGATCCCCCACACACCATAGCTTCAAAATGTT
TCTACTCCTTTTTTACTCTTCCAGATTTTCTCGGACTCCGCGCATCGCCGTACCACTTCAAAACACCCAA
GCACAGCATACTAAATTTTCCCTCTTTCTTCCTCTAGGGTGTCGTTAATTACCCGTACTAAAGGTTTGGA
AAAGAAAAAAGAGACCGCCTCGTTTCTTTTTCTTCGTCGAAAAAGGCAATAAAAATTTTTATCACGTTTC
TTTTTCTTGAAATTTTTTTTTTTAGTTTTTTTCTCTTTCAGTGACCTCCATTGATATTTAAGTTAATAAA
CGGTCTTCAATTTCTCAAGTTTCAGTTTCATTTTTCTTGTTCTATTACAACTTTTTTTACTTCTTGTTCA
TTAGAAAGAAAGCATAGCAATCTAATCTAAGGGCGGTGTTGACAATTAATCATCGGCATAGTATATCGGC
ATAGTATAATACGACAAGGTGAGGAACTAAACCATGGCCAAGTTGACCAGTGCCGTTCCGGTGCTCACCG
CGCGCGACGTCGCCGGAGCGGTCGAGTTCTGGACCGACCGGCTCGGGTTCTCCCGGGACTTCGTGGAGGA
CGACTTCGCCGGTGTGGTCCGGGACGACGTGACCCTGTTCATCAGCGCGGTCCAGGACCAGGTGGTGCCG
GACAACACCCTGGCCTGGGTGTGGGTGCGCGGCCTGGACGAGCTGTACGCCGAGTGGTCGGAGGTCGTGT
CCACGAACTTCCGGGACGCCTCCGGGCCGGCCATGACCGAGATCGGCGAGCAGCCGTGGGGGCGGGAGTT
CGCCCTGCGCGACCCGGCCGGCAACTGCGTGCACTTCGTGGCCGAGGAGCAGGACTGACACGTCCGACGG
CGGCCCACGGGTCCCAGGCCTCGGAGATCCGTCCCCCTTTTCCTTTGTCGATATCATGTAATTAGTTATG
TCACGCTTACATTCACGCCCTCCCCCCACATCCGCTCTAACCGAAAAGGAAGGAGTTAGACAACCTGAAG
TCTAGGTCCCTATTTATTTTTTTATAGTTATGTTAGTATTAAGAACGTTATTTATATTTCAAATTTTTCT
TTTTTTTCTGTACAGACGCGTGTACGCATGTAACATTATACTGAAAACCTTGCTTGAGAAGGTTTTGGGA
CGCTCGAAGGCTTTAATTTGCAAGCTGGAGACCAACATGTGAGCAAAAGGCCAGCAAAAGGCCAGGAACC
GTAAAAAGGCCGCGTTGCTGGCGTTTTTCCATAGGCTCCGCCCCCCTGACGAGCATCACAAAAATCGACG
CTCAAGTCAGAGGTGGCGAAACCCGACAGGACTATAAAGATACCAGGCGTTTCCCCCTGGAAGCTCCCTC
GTGCGCTCTCCTGTTCCGACCCTGCCGCTTACCGGATACCTGTCCGCCTTTCTCCCTTCGGGAAGCGTGG
CGCTTTCTCAATGCTCACGCTGTAGGTATCTCAGTTCGGTGTAGGTCGTTCGCTCCAAGCTGGGCTGTGT
GCACGAACCCCCCGTTCAGCCCGACCGCTGCGCCTTATCCGGTAACTATCGTCTTGAGTCCAACCCGGTA
AGACACGACTTATCGCCACTGGCAGCAGCCACTGGTAACAGGATTAGCAGAGCGAGGTATGTAGGCGGTG
CTACAGAGTTCTTGAAGTGGTGGCCTAACTACGGCTACACTAGAAGGACAGTATTTGGTATCTGCGCTCT
GCTGAAGCCAGTTACCTTCGGAAAAAGAGTTGGTAGCTCTTGATCCGGCAAACAAACCACCGCTGGTAGC
GGTGGTTTTTTTGTTTGCAAGCAGCAGATTACGCGCAGAAAAAAAGGATCTCAAGAAGATCCTTTGATCT
TTTCTACGGGGTCTGACGCTCAGTGGAACGAAAACTCACGTTAAGGGATTTTGGTCATGCATGAGATC
Features (pLannotate 1.2.2; 10 found; start..end, strand, type, name):
      7..483     +  promoter       GAP promoter: promoter for Pichia pastoris glyceraldehyde-3-phosphate dehydrogenase
    502..1578    +  CDS            lacI: LACI_ECOLI - Experimental evidence at protein level: Swiss-Prot protein existence level 1. Repressor of the lactose operon. Binds allolactose as an inducer. From Escherichia coli (strain K12).
   4023..4040    +  CDS            capTEV™ (fragment): composite tag for in vivo biotinylation, TEV protease cleavage, and 6xHis tagging
   4050..4115    +  CDS            AOX1 (fragment): ALOX1_KOMPC - Experimental evidence at protein level: Swiss-Prot protein existence level 1. Major isoform of alcohol oxidase, which catalyzes the oxidation of methanol to formaldehyde and hydrogen peroxide, the first step in the methanol utilization pathway of methylotrophic yeasts. From Komagataella phaffii (strain ATCC 76273 / CBS 7435 / CECT 11047 / NRRL Y-11430 / Wegner 21-1) (Yeast) (Pichia pastoris).
   4119..4365    +  terminator     AOX1 terminator: Pichia pastoris AOX1; transcription terminator for AOX1
   4380..4791    +  promoter       TEF1 promoter: S. cerevisiae TEF1; promoter for EF-1α
   4798..4845    +  promoter       EM7 promoter: synthetic bacterial promoter&nbsp
   4864..5238    +  CDS            BleoR: antibiotic-binding protein; Sh ble from Streptoalloteichus hindustanus; confers resistance to bleomycin, phleomycin, and Zeocin™
   5304..5551    +  terminator     CYC1 terminator: S. cerevisiae CYC1; transcription terminator for CYC1
   5626..6214    -  rep_origin     ori: high-copy-number ColE1/pMB1/pBR322/pUC origin of replication
