>Addgene plasmid #126722 | pZ_P-GAP-LacI-Mit1AD | addgene full sequence | sequence record 248156 | Addgene NGS Result
ACTCACGTTAAGGGATTTTGGTCATGAGATCAGATCTTTTTTGTAGAAATGTCTTGGTGTCCTCGACCAA
TCAGGTAGCCATCCCTGAAATACCTGGCTCCGTGGCAACACCGAACGACCTGCTGGCAACGTTAAATTCT
CCGGGGTAAAACTTAAATGTGGAGTAATAGAACCAGAAACGTCTCTTCCCTTCTCTCTCCTTCCACCGCC
CGTTACCGTCCCTAGGAAATTTTACTCTGCTGGAGAGCTTCTTCTACGGCCCCCTTGCAGCAATGCTCTT
CCCAGCATTACGTTGCGGGTAAAACGGAGGTCGTGTACCCGACCTAGCAGCCCAGGGATGGAAAGTCCCG
GCCGTCGCTGGCAATAACTGCGGGCGGACGCATGTCTTGAGATTATTGGAAACCACCAGAATCGAATATA
AAAGGCGAACACCTTTCCCAATTTTGGTTTCTCCTGACCCAAAGACTTTAAATTTAATTTATTTGTCCCT
ATTTCAATCAATTGAACAACTATATGGGTGTTAAGCCAGTTACTTTGTATGACGTTGCTGAATACGCTGG
AGTTTCCTACCAAACTGTCTCTAGAGTTGTTAATCAAGCTTCTCATGTCTCCGCTAAGACTAGAGAGAAG
GTTGAGGCTGCTATGGCTGAATTGAACTATATTCCAAATAGAGTTGCTCAGCAGTTGGCTGGAAAGCAAT
CTTTGTTGATTGGAGTCGCTACTTCTTCTTTGGCTTTGCATGCTCCATCTCAGATTGTTGCTGCTATTAA
GTCCAGAGCTGACCAGTTGGGAGCTTCTGTTGTTGTTTCTATGGTTGAGAGATCTGGAGTTGAGGCTTGC
AAGGCTGCTGTTCATAACTTGTTGGCTCAGAGAGTTTCTGGATTGATTATTAATTACCCATTGGACGATC
AAGACGCTATTGCCGTTGAGGCCGCTTGTACCAACGTCCCAGCTTTGTTCTTGGACGTTTCCGATCAAAC
TCCAATTAATTCTATTATTTTTTCTCACGAGGATGGAACTAGATTGGGAGTTGAACACTTGGTTGCTTTG
GGACATCAACAGATTGCTTTGTTGGCTGGACCATTGTCTTCCGTTTCTGCTAGATTGAGATTGGCCGGAT
GGCACAAGTACTTGACCAGAAACCAGATTCAACCAATTGCTGAGAGAGAGGGAGATTGGTCTGCTATGTC
TGGATTCCAGCAGACTATGCAGATGTTGAACGAAGGAATTGTCCCAACCGCTATGTTGGTCGCTAATGAC
CAAATGGCTTTGGGAGCTATGAGAGCTATTACTGAATCTGGATTGAGAGTCGGAGCTGACATTTCTGTTG
TTGGATATGATGACACTGAGGATTCTTCTTGCTACATTCCACCATTGACTACTATTAAGCAAGACTTCAG
ATTGTTGGGACAGACTTCTGTTGATAGATTGTTGCAGTTGTCCCAAGGACAAGCTGTTAAAGGAAACCAA
TTGTTGCCAGTTTCTTTGGTTAAGAGAAAGACTACTTTGGCTCCAAACACTCAGACTGCTTCCCCAAGAG
CTTTGGCTGACTCTTTGATGCAATTGGCTAGACAAGTCTCTAGATTGGAGTCTGGACAAGGTGGCGGCGG
CTCTGTTAACAACTCCATGAAGGATTTCTTAGGCAAGAAAACGGTGGATGGAGCTGATAGTCTCAATTTG
GCCGTGAATCTGCAACAACAGCAGAGTTCAAACACAATTGCCAATCAATCGCTTTCCTCAATTGGATTGG
AAAGTTTTGGTTACGGCTCTGGTATCAAAAACGAGTTTAACTTCCAAGACTTGATAGGTTCAAACTCTGG
CAGTTCAGATCCGACATTTTCAGTAGACGCTGACGAGGCCCAAAAACTCGACATTTCCAACAAGAACAGT
CGTAAGAGACAGAAACTAGGTTTGCTGCCGGTCAGCAATGCAACTTCCCATTTGAACGGTTTCAATGGAA
TGTCCAATGGAAAGTCACACTCTTTCTCTTCACCGTCTGGGACTAATGACGATGAACTAAGTGGCTTGAT
GTTCAACTCACCAAGCTTCAACCCCCTCACAGTTAACGATTCTACCAACAACAGCAACCACAATATAGGT
TTGTCTCCGATGTCATGCTTATTTTCTACAGTTCAAGAAGCATCTCAAAAAAAGCATGGAAATTCCAGTA
GACACTTTTCATACCCATCTGGGCCGGAGGACCTTTGGTTCAATGAGTTCCAAAAACAGGCCCTCACAGC
CAATGGAGAAAATGCTGTCCAACAGGGAGATGATGCTTCTAAGAACAACACAGCCATTCCTAAGGACCAG
TCTTCGAACTCATCGATTTTCAGTTCACGTTCTAGTGCAGCTTCTAGCAACTCAGGAGACGATATTGGAA
GGATGGGCCCATTCTCCAAAGGACCAGAGATTGAGTTCAACTACGATTCTTTTTTGGAATCGTTGAAGGC
AGAGTCACCCTCTTCTTCAAAGTACAATCTGCCGGAAACTTTGAAAGAGTACATGACCCTTAGTTCGTCT
CATCTGAATAGTCAACACTCCGACACTTTGGCAAATGGCACTAACGGTAACTATTCTAGCACCGTTTCCA
ACAACTTGAGCTTAAGTTTGAACTCCTTCTCTTTCTCTGACAAGTTCTCATTGAGTCCACCAACAATCAC
TGACGCCGAAAAGTTTTCATTGATGAGAAACTTCATTGACAACATCTCGCCATGGTTTGACACTTTTGAC
AATACCAAACAGTTTGGAACAAAAATTCCAGTTCTGGCCAAAAAATGTTCTTCATTGTACTATGCCATTC
TGGCTATATCTTCTCGTCAAAGAGAAAGGATAAAGAAAGAGCACAATGAAAAAACATTGCAATGCTACCA
ATACTCACTACAACAGCTCATCCCTACTGTTCAAAGCTCAAATAATATTGAGTACATTATCACATGTATT
CTCCTGAGTGTGTTCCACATCATGTCTAGTGAACCTTCAACCCAGAGGGACATCATTGTGTCATTGGCAA
AATACATTCAAGCATGCAACATAAACGGATTTACATCTAATGACAAACTGGAAAAGAGTATTTTCTGGAA
CTATGTCAATTTGGATTTGGCTACTTGTGCAATCGGTGAAGAGTCAATGGTCATTCCTTTTAGCTACTGG
GTTAAAGAGACAACTGACTACAAGACCATTCAAGATGTGAAGCCATTTTTCACCAAGAAGACTAGCACGA
CAACTGACGATGACTTGGACGATATGTATGCCATCTACATGCTGTACATTAGTGGTAGAATCATTAACCT
GTTGAACTGCAGAGATGCGAAGCTCAATTTTGAGCCCAAGTGGGAGTTTTTGTGGAATGAACTCAATGAA
TGGGAATTGAACAAACCCTTGACCTTTCAAAGTATTGTTCAGTTCAAGGCCAATGACGAATCGCAGGGCG
GATCAACTTTTCCAACTGTTCTATTCTCCAACTCTCGAAGCTGTTACAGTAACCAGCTGTATCATATGAG
CTACATCATCTTAGTGCAGAATAAACCACGATTATACAAAATCCCCTTTACTACAGTTTCTGCTTCAATG
TCATCTCCATCGGACAACAAAGCTGGGATGTCTGCTTCCAGCACACCTGCTTCAGACCACCACGCTTCTG
GTGATCATTTGTCTCCAAGAAGTGTAGAGCCCTCTCTTTCGACAACGTTGAGCCCTCCGCCTAATGCAAA
CGGTGCAGGTAACAAGTTCCGCTCTACGCTCTGGCATGCCAAGCAGATCTGTGGGATTTCTATCAACAAC
AACCACAACAGCAATCTAGCAGCCAAAGTGAACTCATTGCAACCATTGTGGCACGCTGGAAAGCTAATTA
GTTCCAAGTCTGAACATACACAGTTGCTGAAACTGTTGAACAACCTTGAGTGTGCAACAGGCTGGCCTAT
GAACTGGAAGGGCAAGGAGTTAATTGACTACTGGAATGTTGAAGAATAACATCATCATCATCATCATTGA
GTTTGTAGCCTTAGACATGACTGTTCCTCAGTTCAAGTTGGGCACTTACGAGAAGACCGGTCTTGCTAGA
TTCTAATCAAGAGGATGTCAGAATGCCATTTGCCTGAGAGATGCAGGCTTCATTTTTGATACTTTTTTAT
TTGTAACCTATATAGTATAGGATTTTTTTTGTCATTTTGTTTCTTCTCGTACGAGCTTGCTCCTGATCAG
CCTATCTCGCAGCTGATGAATATCTTGTGGTAGGGGTTTGGGAAAATCATTCGAGTTTGATGTTTTTCTT
GGTATTTCCCACTCCTCTTCAGAGTACAGAAGATTAAGTGAGACCTTCGTTTGTGCGGATCCCCCACACA
CCATAGCTTCAAAATGTTTCTACTCCTTTTTTACTCTTCCAGATTTTCTCGGACTCCGCGCATCGCCGTA
CCACTTCAAAACACCCAAGCACAGCATACTAAATTTCCCCTCTTTCTTCCTCTAGGGTGTCGTTAATTAC
CCGTACTAAAGGTTTGGAAAAGAAAAAAGAGACCGCCTCGTTTCTTTTTCTTCGTCGAAAAAGGCAATAA
AAATTTTTATCACGTTTCTTTTTCTTGAAAATTTTTTTTTTTGATTTTTTTCTCTTTCGATGACCTCCCA
TTGATATTTAAGTTAATAAACGGTCTTCAATTTCTCAAGTTTCAGTTTCATTTTTCTTGTTCTATTACAA
CTTTTTTTACTTCTTGCTCATTAGAAAGAAAGCATAGCAATCTAATCTAAGGGCGGTGTTGACAATTAAT
CATCGGCATAGTATATCGGCATAGTATAATACGACAAGGTGAGGAACTAAACCATGGCCAAGTTGACCAG
TGCCGTTCCGGTGCTCACCGCGCGCGACGTCGCCGGAGCGGTCGAGTTCTGGACCGACCGGCTCGGGTTC
TCCCGGGACTTCGTGGAGGACGACTTCGCCGGTGTGGTCCGGGACGACGTGACCCTGTTCATCAGCGCGG
TCCAGGACCAGGTGGTGCCGGACAACACCCTGGCCTGGGTGTGGGTGCGCGGCCTGGACGAGCTGTACGC
CGAGTGGTCGGAGGTCGTGTCCACGAACTTCCGGGACGCCTCCGGGCCGGCCATGACCGAGATCGGCGAG
CAGCCGTGGGGGCGGGAGTTCGCCCTGCGCGACCCGGCCGGCAACTGCGTGCACTTCGTGGCCGAGGAGC
AGGACTGACACGTCCGACGCGGCCCGACGGGTCCGAGGCCTCGGAGATCCGTCCCCCTTTTCCTTTGTCG
ATATCATGTAATTAGTTATGTCACGCTTACATTCACGCCCTCCCCCCACATCCGCTCTAACCGAAAAGGA
AGGAGTTAGACAACCTGAAGTCTAGGTCCCTATTTATTTTTTTATAGTTATGTTAGTATTAAGAACGTTA
TTTATATTTCAAATTTTTCTTTTTTTTCTGTACAGACGCGTGTACGCATGTAACATTATACTGAAAACCT
TGCTTGAGAAGGTTTTGGGACGCTCGAAGGCTTTAATTTGCAAGCTGGAGACCAACATGTGAGCAAAAGG
CCAGCAAAAGGCCAGGAACCGTAAAAAGGCCGCGTTGCTGGCGTTTTTCCATAGGCTCCGCCCCCCTGAC
GAGCATCACAAAAATCGACGCTCAAGTCAGAGGTGGCGAAACCCGACAGGACTATAAAGATACCAGGCGT
TTCCCCCTGGAAGCTCCCTCGTGCGCTCTCCTGTTCCGACCCTGCCGCTTACCGGATACCTGTCCGCCTT
TCTCCCTTCGGGAAGCGTGGCGCTTTCTCATAGCTCACGCTGTAGGTATCTCAGTTCGGTGTAGGTCGTT
CGCTCCAAGCTGGGCTGTGTGCACGAACCCCCCGTTCAGCCCGACCGCTGCGCCTTATCCGGTAACTATC
GTCTTGAGTCCAACCCGGTAAGACACGACTTATCGCCACTGGCAGCAGCCACTGGTAACAGGATTAGCAG
AGCGAGGTATGTAGGCGGTGCTACAGAGTTCTTGAAGTGGTGGCCTAACTACGGCTACACTAGAAGAACA
GTATTTGGTATCTGCGCTCTGCTGAAGCCAGTTACCTTCGGAAAAAGAGTTGGTAGCTCTTGATCCGGCA
AACAAACCACCGCTGGTAGCGGTGGTTTTTTTGTTTGCAAGCAGCAGATTACGCGCAGAAAAAAAGGATC
TCAAGAAGATCCTTTGATCTTTTCTACGGGGTCTGACGCTCAGTGGAACGAAA
Features (pLannotate 1.2.2; 10 found; start..end, strand, type, name):
     38..513     +  promoter       GAP promoter: promoter for Pichia pastoris glyceraldehyde-3-phosphate dehydrogenase
    523..1599    +  CDS            lacI: LACI_ECOLI - Experimental evidence at protein level: Swiss-Prot protein existence level 1. Repressor of the lactose operon. Binds allolactose as an inducer. From Escherichia coli (strain K12).
   3970..3987    +  CDS            capTEV™ (fragment): composite tag for in vivo biotinylation, TEV protease cleavage, and 6xHis tagging
   3998..4063    +  CDS            AOX1 (fragment): ALOX1_KOMPC - Experimental evidence at protein level: Swiss-Prot protein existence level 1. Major isoform of alcohol oxidase, which catalyzes the oxidation of methanol to formaldehyde and hydrogen peroxide, the first step in the methanol utilization pathway of methylotrophic yeasts. From Komagataella phaffii (strain ATCC 76273 / CBS 7435 / CECT 11047 / NRRL Y-11430 / Wegner 21-1) (Yeast) (Pichia pastoris).
   4067..4313    +  terminator     AOX1 terminator: Pichia pastoris AOX1; transcription terminator for AOX1
   4334..4741    +  promoter       TEF1 promoter: S. cerevisiae TEF1; promoter for EF-1α
   4748..4795    +  promoter       EM7 promoter: synthetic bacterial promoter&nbsp
   4814..5188    +  CDS            BleoR: antibiotic-binding protein; Sh ble from Streptoalloteichus hindustanus; confers resistance to bleomycin, phleomycin, and Zeocin™
   5254..5501    +  terminator     CYC1 terminator: S. cerevisiae CYC1; transcription terminator for CYC1
   5576..6164    -  rep_origin     ori: high-copy-number ColE1/pMB1/pBR322/pUC origin of replication
