[The description below was written by a language model from this plasmid's Addgene catalogue record and pLannotate feature annotations shown in this document.]
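Description:
pZ_P-GAP-LacI-Mit1AD is a yeast expression plasmid built on the Invitrogen pGAPZ A backbone for use in the methylotrophic, Crabtree-negative yeast Komagataella phaffii (Pichia pastoris). It is propagated in E. coli through a high-copy ColE1/pUC-type origin. A single Sh ble (BleoR) gene provides Zeocin selection in both hosts: it sits behind tandem S. cerevisiae TEF1 and synthetic bacterial EM7 promoters, which drive it in yeast and in bacteria respectively, and is followed by the CYC1 terminator. No yeast replication origin is annotated, which fits the usual use of pGAPZ-type vectors as integrating constructs, although the record does not say how or where this one is integrated.

The payload, inserted by Gibson cloning, is a hybrid coding sequence of about 3.5 kb. It fuses the E. coli lac repressor LacI to the activation domain of the K. phaffii transcription factor Mit1. Expression comes from the constitutive glyceraldehyde-3-phosphate dehydrogenase (GAP) promoter and ends at the AOX1 terminator. The automated annotation recognises only the lacI portion; the roughly 2.4 kb downstream of it is unannotated and presumably corresponds to the Mit1 segment. A short 6xHis-like match near the end of the reading frame probably reflects the backbone's C-terminal tag region, but the record does not confirm that it is in frame. The design implies a synthetic transcriptional activator in which LacI supplies DNA binding at lac operator sites and Mit1AD supplies activation. The associated publication concerns an engineered ethanol-driven biosynthetic system for acetyl-CoA-derived products. The sequencing-derived and depositor sequences differ slightly in length (6,213 versus 6,298 nt) but share the same feature layout.
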