Addgene plasmid #126722: pZ_P-GAP-LacI-Mit1AD
Purpose: LacI-Mit1AD on pGAPZ_ A expression vector
Depositing lab: Menghao Cai. Depositing organization: East China University of Science and Technology. Publication: Engineered ethanol-driven biosynthetic system for improving production of acetyl-CoA derived drugs in Crabtree-negative yeast. Liu Y, Bai C, Liu Q, Xu Q, Qian Z, Peng Q, Yu J, Xu M, Zhou X, Zhang Y, Cai M. Metab Eng. 2019 Jul;54:275-284. doi: 10.1016/j.ymben.2019.05.001. Epub 2019 May 9. PubMed 31077813.
Backbone
  Vector backbone: pGAPZ_ A
  Backbone manufacturer: Invitrogen
  Backbone size w/o insert (bp): 3147
  Vector type: Yeast Expression
  Selectable markers: Zeocin
Growth in bacteria
  Bacterial resistance: Bleocin (Zeocin), 50 μg/mL
  Growth temperature: 37°C
  Growth strain: DH5alpha
  Copy number: Unknown
Gene/Insert
  Gene/Insert name: hybrid lacI-Mit1 activation domain coding sequence (alt name: lacI-mit1AD)
  Species: Escherichia coli, Komagataella phaffii
  Insert size (bp): 3456
  Promoter: GAP
  Cloning method: Gibson Cloning
Terms and licenses: Academic/Nonprofit Terms; Industry Terms: Not Available to Industry
How to cite: pZ_P-GAP-LacI-Mit1AD was a gift from Menghao Cai (Addgene plasmid # 126722 ; http://n2t.net/addgene:126722 ; RRID:Addgene_126722)
